Addgene plasmid #15026: TOPOII p48 (DM#261)
Depositing lab: Douglas Melton. Depositing organization: Harvard University.
Backbone
  Vector backbone: pCRII-TOPO
  Backbone manufacturer: Invitrogen
  Backbone size w/o insert (bp): 4000
  Vector type: Bacterial Expression
  Selectable markers: Neomycin (select with G418)
Growth in bacteria
  Bacterial resistance: Ampicillin, 100 μg/mL
  Growth temperature: 37°C
  Growth strain: DH5alpha
  Copy number: High Copy
Gene/Insert
  Gene/Insert name: p48
  Species: M. musculus (mouse)
  Insert size (bp): 1384
  Entrez Gene: Ptf1a (a.k.a. PTF1-p48, PTF1p48, bHLHa29)
  Cloning method: TOPO Cloning
  Sequencing primers: 5′ Sp6; 3′ T7
Terms and licenses: Academic/Nonprofit Terms; Industry Terms: Not Available to Industry
Depositor comments: To make antisense probe: Cut with NotI and transcribe with Sp6 polymerase.
How to cite: TOPOII p48 (DM#261) was a gift from Douglas Melton (Addgene plasmid # 15026 ; http://n2t.net/addgene:15026 ; RRID:Addgene_15026)
