[The description below was written by a language model from this plasmid's Addgene catalogue record.]
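Description:
TOPOII p48 (DM#261) is a cloning and in vitro transcription plasmid built on the commercial pCRII-TOPO backbone (about 4 kb), into which a 1,384 bp mouse p48 fragment was inserted by TOPO cloning. The insert corresponds to Ptf1a (also known as PTF1-p48 or bHLHa29), a basic helix-loop-helix transcription factor associated with pancreatic development. The plasmid is maintained in E. coli at high copy number and selected with ampicillin. The record also lists a neomycin/G418 marker, which most likely reflects the kanamycin/neomycin resistance gene carried by this backbone rather than any intended use in mammalian selection. Although it is catalogued as a bacterial expression vector, nothing in the record indicates that the insert is meant to be expressed as protein. No feature table is provided, so the exact boundaries of the insert and whether it spans the full coding sequence are not stated.

The useful feature of this backbone is that the cloning site is flanked by opposing SP6 and T7 phage RNA polymerase promoters, which also serve as the sequencing primer sites (SP6 at the 5′ end, T7 at the 3′ end). This allows run-off transcripts of either strand to be made from linearised template. The depositor notes that the antisense probe is produced by cutting with NotI and transcribing with SP6 polymerase, so the construct's purpose is to serve as a riboprobe template, typically for detecting Ptf1a mRNA by in situ hybridisation in mouse tissues or embryos. It can also serve as a source of the cloned Ptf1a fragment for subcloning.
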