>Addgene plasmid #15026 | TOPOII p48 (DM#261) | addgene partial sequence | sequence record 21591 | T7 5'-TAATACGACTCACTATAGGG-3'
CTCGAGCGGCCGCCAGTGTGATGGATATCTGCAGAATTCGCCCTTGCTGAGGGACCTACCCGAATTGCCA
CGGATCACTCACAAAGCGTCACCCCGAGCAGCCCATTCGTCCTTCCGGGCCTCGGCGGCCGAGGGCATGG
ACGCCGTACTCCTGGAGCACTTCCCCGGGGGCCTGGACACCTTCCCATCCCCTTACTTTGATGAGGAAGA
TTTCTTCACCGACCAGTCCTCTCGGGACCCGCTGGAGGACAGCGACGAGCTGCTGGGGGACGAGCAAGCA
GAAGTAGAGTTCCTCAGCCACCAGCTACACGAATACTGCCACCGCGACGGGGCGTGCCTGCTGCTGCAAC
CCGCGCCCTCGGCCGCCCCGCACGCGCTCGCCCCACCGCCTTTGGGGGATCCTGGCGAGCCCGAGGCCAA
CGTCAGCTATTGCTGCGATGCAGGGGCTCCTCTCGCTGCCTTCCCCTACTCGCCTGGCTCACCGCCCTCG
TGCCTCGCCTACCCGTGTGCCGCGGTGCTGTTCCCCGGTGCGCGGCTCGGTGGTTTGAACGGGGCTGCGG
CAGCGGCGGCAGCAAGGCGGCGGCGACGCGTGCGCTCCGAAGCGGAGCTGCAGCAGCTGCGACAAGCCGC
TAATGTGCGAGAGCGGCGCCGCATGCAGTCCATCAACGACGCCTTCGAGGGGCTGCGTTCGCACATCCCC
ACGCTACCCTACGAAAAGCGCCTCTCCAAAGTAGACACGCTGCGCTTGGCCATAGGCTACATTAACTTCC
TCAGCGAGCTGGTGCAAGCCGACCTGCCGCTGCG
